>Addgene plasmid #126450 | pcDNA-TdT | addgene full sequence | sequence record 245920 | Addgene NGS Result
GACGGATCGGGAGATCTCCCGATCCCCTATGGTGCACTCTCAGTACAATCTGCTCTGATGCCGCATAGTT
AAGCCAGTATCTGCTCCCTGCCTGTGTGTTGGAGGTCGCTGAGTAGTGCGCGAGCAAAATTTAAGCTACA
ACAAGGCAAGGCTTGACCGACAATTGCATGAAGAATCTGCTTAGGGTTAGGCGTTTTGCGCTGCTTCGCG
ATGTACGGGCCAGATATACGCGTTGACATTGATTATTGACTAGTTATTAATAGTAATCAATTACGGGGTC
ATTAGTTCATAGCCCATATATGGAGTTCCGCGTTACATAACTTACGGTAAATGGCCCGCCTGGCTGACCG
CCCAACGACCCCCGCCCATTGACGTCAATAATGACGTATGTTCCCATAGTAACGCCAATAGGGACTTTCC
ATTGACGTCAATGGGTGGAGTATTTACGGTAAACTGCCCACTTGGCAGTACATCAAGTGTATCATATGCC
AAGTACGCCCCCTATTGACGTCAATGACGGTAAATGGCCCGCCTGGCATTATGCCCAGTACATGACCTTA
TGGGACTTTCCTACTTGGCAGTACATCTACGTATTAGTCATCGCTATTACCATGGTGATGCGGTTTTGGC
AGTACATCAATGGGCGTGGATAGCGGTTTGACTCACGGGGATTTCCAAGTCTCCACCCCATTGACGTCAA
TGGGAGTTTGTTTTGGCACCAAAATCAACGGGACTTTCCAAAATGTCGTAACAACTCCGCCCCATTGACG
CAAATGGGCGGTAGGCGTGTACGGTGGGAGGTCTATATAAGCAGAGCTCTCTGGCTAACTAGAGAACCCA
CTGCTTACTGGCTTATCGAAATTAATACGACTCACTATAGGGAGACCCAAGCTGGCTAGCGCTACCGGTC
GCCACCATGGATCCACCACGAGCGTCCCACTTGAGCCCTCGGAAGAAGAGACCCCGGCAGACGGGTGCCT
TGATGGCCTCCTCTCCTCAAGACATCAAATTTCAAGATTTGGTCGTCTTCATTTTGGAGAAGAAAATGGG
AACCACCCGCAGAGCGTTCCTCATGGAGCTGGCCCGCAGGAAAGGGTTCAGGGTTGAAAATGAGCTCAGT
GATTCTGTCACCCACATTGTAGCAGAGAACAACTCGGGTTCGGATGTTCTGGAGTGGCTTCAAGCACAGA
AAGTACAAGTCAGCTCACAACCAGAGCTCCTCGATGTCTCCTGGCTGATCGAATGCATAGGAGCAGGGAA
ACCGGTGGAAATGACAGGAAAACACCAGCTTGTTGTGAGAAGAGACTATTCAGATAGCACCAACCCAGGC
CCCCCGAAGACTCCACCAATTGCTGTACAAAAGATCTCCCAGTATGCGTGTCAGAGAAGAACCACTTTAA
ACAACTGTAACCAGATATTCACGGATGCCTTTGATATACTGGCTGAAAACTGTGAGTTTAGAGAAAATGA
AGACTCCTGTGTGACATTTATGAGAGCAGCTTCTGTATTGAAATCTCTGCCATTCACAATCATCAGTATG
AAGGACACAGAAGGAATTCCCTGCCTGGGGTCCAAGGTGAAGGGTATCATAGAGGAGATTATTGAAGATG
GAGAAAGTTCTGAAGTTAAAGCTGTGTTAAATGATGAACGATATCAATCCTTCAAACTCTTTACTTCTGT
ATTTGGAGTGGGGCTGAAGACTTCTGAGAAGTGGTTCAGGATGGGTTTCAGAACTCTGAGTAAAGTAAGG
TCGGACAAAAGCCTGAAATTTACACGAATGCAGAAAGCAGGATTTCTGTATTATGAAGACCTTGTCAGCT
GTGTGACCAGGGCAGAAGCAGAGGCCGTCAGTGTGCTGGTTAAAGAGGCTGTCTGGGCATTTCTTCCGGA
TGCTTTCGTCACCATGACAGGAGGGTTCCGGAGGGGTAAGAAGATGGGGCATGATGTAGATTTTTTAATT
ACCAGCCCAGGATCAACAGAGGATGAAGAGCAACTTTTACAGAAAGTGATGAACTTATGGGAAAAGAAGG
GATTACTTTTATATTATGACCTTGTGGAGTCAACATTTGAAAAGCTCAGGTTGCCTAGCAGGAAGGTTGA
TGCTTTGGATCATTTTCAAAAGTGCTTTCTGATTTTCAAATTGCCTCGTCAAAGAGTGGACAGTGACCAG
TCCAGCTGGCAGGAAGGAAAGACCTGGAAGGCCATCCGTGTGGATTTAGTTCTGTGCCCCTACGAGCGTC
GTGCCTTTGCCCTGTTGGGATGGACTGGCTCCCGGCAGTTTGAGAGAGACCTCCGGCGCTATGCCACACA
TGAGCGGAAGATGATTCTGGATAACCATGCTTTATATGACAAGACCAAGAGGATATTCCTCAAAGCAGAA
AGTGAAGAAGAAATTTTTGCGCATCTGGGATTGGATTATATTGAACCGTGGGAAAGAAATGCCTAGGCGG
CCGCTCGAGTCTAGAGGGCCCGTTTAAACCCGCTGATCAGCCTCGACTGTGCCTTCTAGTTGCCAGCCAT
CTGTTGTTTGCCCCTCCCCCGTGCCTTCCTTGACCCTGGAAGGTGCCACTCCCACTGTCCTTTCCTAATA
AAATGAGGAAATTGCATCGCATTGTCTGAGTAGGTGTCATTCTATTCTGGGGGGTGGGGTGGGGCAGGAC
AGCAAGGGGGAGGATTGGGAAGACAATAGCAGGCATGCTGGGGATGCGGTGGGCTCTATGGCTTCTGAGG
CGGAAAGAACCAGCTGGGGCTCTAGGGGGTATCCCC
[124 nt withheld, positions 2767-2890]
C
[91 nt withheld, positions 2892-2982]
A
[49 nt withheld, positions 2984-3032]
CCTTTGACGTTGGAGTCCACGTTCTTT
[37 nt withheld, positions 3060-3096]
ACCCTATCTCGGTCTATTCTTTTGATTTATAAGGGATTTTGCCGATTTCGGCCTATTGGTTAAAAAATGA
GCTGATTTAACAAAAATTTAACGCGAATTAATTCTGTGGAATGTGTGTCAGTTAGGGTGTGGAAAGTCCC
CAGGCTCCCCAGCAGGCAGAAGTATGCAAAGCATGCATCTCAATTAGTCAGCAACCAGGTGTGGAAAGTC
CCCAGGCTCCCCAGCAGGCAGAAGTATGCAAAGCATGCATCTCAATTAGTCAGCAACCATAGTCCCGCCC
CTAACTCCGCCCATCCCGCCCCTAACTCCGCCCAGTTCCGCCCATTCTCCGCCCCATGGCTGACTAATTT
TTTTTATTTATGCAGAGGCCGAGGCCGCCTCTGCCTCTGAGCTATTCCAGAAGTAGTGAGGAGGCTTTTT
TGGAGGCCTAGGCTTTTGCAAAAAGCTCCCGGGAGCTTGTATATCCATTTTCGGATCTGATCAAGAGACA
GGATGAGGATCGTTTCGCATGCAGCTCTCGGAGGGCGAAGAATCTCGTGCTTTCAGCTTCGATGTAGGAG
GGCGTGGATATGTCCTGCGGGTAAATAGCTGCGCCGATGGTTTCTACAAAGATCGTTATGTTTATCGGCA
CTTTGCATCGGCCGCGCTCCCGATTCCGGAAGTGCTTGACATTGGGGAATTTAGCGAGAGCCTGACCTAT
TGCATCTCCCGCCGTGCACAGGGTGTCACGTTGCAAGACCTGCCTGAAACCGAACTGCCCGCTGTTCTGC
AACCGGTCGCGGAGGCCATGGATGCGATCGCTGCGGCCGATCTTAGCCAGACGAGCGGGTTCGGCCCATT
CGGACCGCAAGGAATCGGTCAATACACTACATGGCGTGATTTCATATGCGCGATTGCTGATCCCCATGTG
TATCACTGGCAAACTGTGATGGACGACACCGTCAGTGCGTCCGTCGCGCAGGCTCTCGATGAGCTGATGC
TTTGGGCCGAGGACTGCCCCGAAGTCCGGCACCTCGTGCACGCGGATTTCGGCTCCAACAATGTCCTGAC
GGACAATGGCCGCATAACAGCGGTCATTGACTGGAGCGAGGCGATGTTCGGGGATTCCCAATACGAGGTC
GCCAACATCTTCTTCTGGAGGCCGTGGTTGGCTTGTATGGAGCAGCAGACGCGCTACTTCGAGCGGAGGC
ATCCGGAGCTTGCAGGATCGCCGCGGCTCCGGGCGTATATGCTCCGCATTGGTCTTGACCAACTCTATCA
GAGCTTGGTTGACGGCAATTTCGATGATGCAGCTTGGGCGCAGGGTCGATGCGACGCAATCGTCCGATCC
GGAGCCGGGACTGTCGGGCGTACACAAATCGCCCGCAGAAGCGCGGCCGTCTGGACCGATGGCTGTGTAG
AAGTACTCGCCGATAGTGGAAACCGACGCCCCAGCACTCGTCCGAGGGCAAAGGAATAGGCGGGACTCTG
GGGTTCGAAATGACCGACCAAGCGACGCCCAACCTGCCATCACGAGATTTCGATTCCACCGCCGCCTTCT
ATGAAAGGTTGGGCTTCGGAATCGTTTTCCGGGACGCCGGCTGGATGATCCTCCAGCGCGGGGATCTCAT
GCTGGAGTTCTTCGCCCACCCCAACTTGTTTATTGCAGCTTATAATGGTTACAAATAAAGCAATAGCATC
ACAAATTTCACAAATAAAGCATTTTTTTCACTGCATTCTAGTTGTGGTTTGTCCAAACTCATCAATGTAT
CTTATCATGTCTGTATACCGTCGACCTCTAGCTAGAGCTTGGCGTAATCATGGTCATAGCTGTTTCCTGT
GTGAAATTGTTATCCGCTCACAATTCCACACAACATACGAGCCGGAAGCATAAAGTGTAAAGCCTGGGGT
GCCTAATGAGTGAGCTAACTCACATTAATTGCGTTGCGCTCACTGCCCGCTTTCCAGTCGGGAAACCTGT
CGTGCCAGCTGCATTAATGAATCGGCCAACGCGCGGGGAGAGGCGGTTTGCGTATTGGGCGCTCTTCCGC
TTCCTCGCTCACTGACTCGCTGCGCTCGGTCGTTCGGCTGCGGCGAGCGGTATCAGCTCACTCAAAGGCG
GTAATACGGTTATCCACAGAATCAGGGGATAACGCAGGAAAGAACATGTGAGCAAAAGGCCAGCAAAAGG
CCAGGAACCGTAAAAAGGCCGCGTTGCTGGCGTTTTTCCATAGGCTCCGCCCCCCTGACGAGCATCACAA
AAATCGACGCTCAAGTCAGAGGTGGCGAAACCCGACAGGACTATAAAGATACCAGGCGTTTCCCCCTGGA
AGCTCCCTCGTGCGCTCTCCTGTTCCGACCCTGCCGCTTACCGGATACCTGTCCGCCTTTCTCCCTTCGG
GAAGCGTGGCGCTTTCTCATAGCTCACGCTGTAGGTATCTCAGTTCGGTGTAGGTCGTTCGCTCCAAGCT
GGGCTGTGTGCACGAACCCCCCGTTCAGCCCGACCGCTGCGCCTTATCCGGTAACTATCGTCTTGAGTCC
AACCCGGTAAGACACGACTTATCGCCACTGGCAGCAGCCACTGGTAACAGGATTAGCAGAGCGAGGTATG
TAGGCGGTGCTACAGAGTTCTTGAAGTGGTGGCCTAACTACGGCTACACTAGAAGAACAGTATTTGGTAT
CTGCGCTCTGCTGAAGCCAGTTACCTTCGGAAAAAGAGTTGGTAGCTCTTGATCCGGCAAACAAACCACC
GCTGGTAGCGGTGGTTTTTTTGTTTGCAAGCAGCAGATTACGCGCAGAAAAAAAGGATCTCAAGAAGATC
CTTTGATCTTTTCTACGGGGTCTGACGCTCAGTGGAACGAAAACTCACGTTAAGGGATTTTGGTCATGAG
ATTATCAAAAAGGATCTTCACCTAGATCCTTTTAAATTAAAAATGAAGTTTTAAATCAATCTAAAGTATA
TATGAGTAAACTTGGTCTGACAGTTACCAATGCTTAATCAGTGAGGCACCTATCTCAGCGATCTGTCTAT
TTCGTTCATCCATAGTTGCCTGACTCCCCGTCGTGTAGATAACTACGATACGGGAGGGCTTACCATCTGG
CCCCAGTGCTGCAATGATACCGCGAGACCCACGCTCACCGGCTCCAGATTTATCAGCAATAAACCAGCCA
GCCGGAAGGGCCGAGCGCAGAAGTGGTCCTGCAACTTTATCCGCCTCCATCCAGTCTATTAATTGTTGCC
GGGAAGCTAGAGTAAGTAGTTCGCCAGTTAATAGTTTGCGCAACGTTGTTGCCATTGCTACAGGCATCGT
GGTGTCACGCTCGTCGTTTGGTATGGCTTCATTCAGCTCCGGTTCCCAACGATCAAGGCGAGTTACATGA
TCCCCCATGTTGTGCAAAAAAGCGGTTAGCTCCTTCGGTCCTCCGATCGTTGTCAGAAGTAAGTTGGCCG
CAGTGTTATCACTCATGGTTATGGCAGCACTGCATAATTCTCTTACTGTCATGCCATCCGTAAGATGCTT
TTCTGTGACTGGTGAGTACTCAACCAAGTCATTCTGAGAATAGTGTATGCGGCGACCGAGTTGCTCTTGC
CCGGCGTCAATACGGGATAATACCGCGCCACATAGCAGAACTTTAAAAGTGCTCATCATTGGAAAACGTT
CTTCGGGGCGAAAACTCTCAAGGATCTTACCGCTGTTGAGATCCAGTTCGATGTAACCCACTCGTGCACC
CAACTGATCTTCAGCATCTTTTACTTTCACCAGCGTTTCTGGGTGAGCAAAAACAGGAAGGCAAAATGCC
GCAAAAAAGGGAATAAGGGCGACACGGAAATGTTGAATACTCATACTCTTCCTTTTTCAATATTATTGAA
GCATTTATCAGGGTTATTGTCTCATGAGCGGATACATATTTGAATGTATTTAGAAAAATAAACAAATAGG
GGTTCCGCGCACATTTCCCCGAAAAGTGCCACCTGACGTC
Features (pLannotate 1.2.2; 20 found; start..end, strand, type, name):
     28..80      -  misc_feature   bom (fragment): basis of mobility region from pBR322
    235..614     +  enhancer       CMV enhancer: human cytomegalovirus immediate early enhancer
    615..818     +  promoter       CMV promoter: human cytomegalovirus (CMV) immediate early promoter
    814..847     +  LTR            5' LTR (truncated) (fragment): truncated 5' long terminal repeat (LTR) from HIV-1
    863..881     +  promoter       T7 promoter: promoter for bacteriophage T7 RNA polymerase
    917..2443    +  CDS            DNTT: TDT_HUMAN - Also known as TDT From Homo sapiens (Human).
   2497..2721    +  polyA_signal   bGH poly(A) signal: bovine growth hormone polyadenylation signal
   2725..2746    +  promoter       SV40 promoter (fragment): SV40 enhancer and early promoter
   2767..3195    +  rep_origin     f1 ori (sequence partly withheld): f1 bacteriophage origin of replication; arrow indicates direction of (+) strand synthesis
   3209..3538    +  promoter       SV40 promoter: SV40 enhancer and early promoter
   3605..4555    +  CDS            HygR (fragment): aminoglycoside phosphotransferase from E. coli confers resistance to hygromycin
   4576..4734    +  CDS            ble (fragment): BLE_KLEPN - Experimental evidence at protein level: Swiss-Prot protein existence level 1. Binding protein with a strong affinity to the bleomycin family of antibiotics. Binds to CL990; an antimitotic-antibiotic compound. From Klebsiella pneumoniae.
   4729..4850    +  polyA_signal   SV40 poly(A) signal: SV40 polyadenylation signal
   4923..4939    -  protein_bind   lac operator: The lac repressor binds to the lac operator to inhibit transcription in E. coli. This inhibition can be relieved by adding lactose or isopropyl-β-D-thiogalactopyranoside (IPTG). lac repressor encoded by lacI
   4947..4977    -  promoter       lac promoter: promoter for the E. coli lac operon
   4992..5013    -  protein_bind   CAP binding site: CAP binding activates transcription in the presence of cAMP. E. coli catabolite activator protein
   5026..5118    -  CDS            lacI (fragment): lac repressor; lacI; The lac repressor binds to the lac operator to inhibit transcription in E. coli. This inhibition can be relieved by adding lactose or isopropyl-β-D-thiogalactopyranoside (IPTG).
   5301..5889    -  rep_origin     ori: high-copy-number ColE1/pMB1/pBR322/pUC origin of replication
   6060..6920    -  CDS            AmpR: β-lactamase; bla; confers resistance to ampicillin, carbenicillin, and related antibiotics
   6921..7025    -  promoter       AmpR promoter: bla
