[The description below was written by a language model from this plasmid's Addgene catalogue record and pLannotate feature annotations shown in this document.]
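Description:
pcDNA-TdT is a mammalian expression plasmid built on the Invitrogen pcDNA3.1 backbone and carrying the human DNTT coding sequence, which encodes terminal deoxynucleotidyl transferase (TdT), a template-independent DNA polymerase that adds nucleotides to free 3′ DNA ends. The roughly 1.5 kb open reading frame was inserted by Gibson assembly downstream of the human cytomegalovirus immediate-early enhancer and promoter. The depositor added a Kozak consensus sequence after the NheI site to support efficient translation initiation. Transcripts are terminated by the bovine growth hormone polyadenylation signal. A T7 promoter lies between the CMV promoter and the insert, as is standard for this backbone, and could allow in vitro transcription. No epitope tag or fluorescent reporter is recorded on the insert.

The plasmid is propagated in E. coli through a high-copy ColE1/pUC-type origin with ampicillin selection from the β-lactamase gene, and it also contains an f1 phage origin. For selection in mammalian cells, the original neomycin marker was replaced with a hygromycin resistance gene driven by the SV40 enhancer/early promoter and followed by the SV40 poly(A) signal. Several small annotated fragments (ble, lacI, a truncated HIV-1 LTR and a partial SV40 promoter) are probably backbone remnants or short similarity matches from the automated annotation, not functional elements. The sequenced record is about 7.06 kb, in close agreement with the catalogued size. The plasmid supplies TdT by transient transfection or in hygromycin-selected cells, and its associated publication concerns lineage tracing and analog recording in mammalian cells by single-site DNA writing.
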