Addgene plasmid #126450: pcDNA-TdT
Purpose: Expresses human TdT in mammalian cells. (pTBL206)
Depositing lab: Chang Liu. Depositing organization: University of California, Irvine. Publication: Lineage tracing and analog recording in mammalian cells by single-site DNA writing. Loveless TB, Grotts JH, Schechter MW, Forouzmand E, Carlson CK, Agahi BS, Liang G, Ficht M, Liu B, Xie X, Liu CC. Nat Chem Biol. 2021 Jun;17(6):739-747. doi: 10.1038/s41589-021-00769-8. Epub 2021 Mar 22. PubMed 33753928.
Backbone
  Vector backbone: pcDNA3.1
  Backbone manufacturer: Invitrogen
  Backbone size w/o insert (bp): 5523
  Total vector size (bp): 7053
  Modifications to backbone: Added a Kozak consensus sequence downstream of the NheI site. Switched neomycin resistance to hygromycin.
  Vector type: Mammalian Expression
  Selectable markers: Hygromycin
Growth in bacteria
  Bacterial resistance: Ampicillin, 100 μg/mL
  Growth temperature: 37°C
  Growth strain: DH5alpha
  Copy number: High Copy
Gene/Insert
  Gene/Insert name: TdT (alt names: terminal deoxynucleotidyl transferase; DNA nucleotidylexotransferase)
  Species: H. sapiens (human)
  Insert size (bp): 1530
  GenBank ID: NM_004088.3
  Entrez Gene: DNTT (a.k.a. TDT)
  Promoter: CMV
  Cloning method: Gibson Cloning
  Sequencing primers: 5′ CMV Forward; 3′ BGH Reverse
Terms and licenses: Academic/Nonprofit Terms; Industry Terms: Not Available to Industry
Depositor comments: Please visit https://doi.org/10.1101/639120 for bioRxiv preprint.
How to cite: pcDNA-TdT was a gift from Chang Liu (Addgene plasmid # 126450 ; http://n2t.net/addgene:126450 ; RRID:Addgene_126450)
